>Addgene plasmid #138960 | pHD-DsRed-kkv-3::NG | addgene full sequence | sequence record 274768 | Addgene NGS Result
TTCGCCCGGGCGTATTACTCATCCCCCATAGGTGCACATCTCCAAGGAGTACCTTCAGCTGGAGCCCATC
GGATTGGTGTTCGTATTCTTCTTTGCTCTTATTTTGATAATCCAGTTCACGGCCATGCTGTTCCATCGAT
TTGGAACCATTTCGCACATCCTGGCCTCGACTGAACTCAACTTCTGCAAGAAGAAGTCTGAGGATCTGAC
ACAGGACCAACTAATAGATAAGGTAGGTGGCCCGTAATTGACATTAATACAAATAATAAAATTATGATAT
TATTTAGCATGCTGTGGAGATCGTCAAGAACTTGCAGAGGCTGCAGGGAATCGATGGCGACTACGACAAT
GACTCCGGTTCCGGGCCAGATCGCATAGCCAGGCGGAAGACCATTCAAAATCTGGAGAAGGCGCGACAGC
CACGTCGCCAGATCGGCACCCTGGATGTGGCGTTCAAGAAGCGCTTCCTGAAACTCACCGCCGATGCGGA
GAACAATCCGGCCACGCCCATTCTCACCCGCCGCCTGACAATGCGGGCGGAGACCATCCGGGCACTGGAG
GTGCGTAAGAATTCGGTGATGGCCGAAAGGCGGAAGTCCGCGATGCAAACTCTGGGAGCAAAGAACGAGT
ACGGAATCACAACTGGAGCACCGGTGAGATTAGAAAAGTTTTTGGAGAAATTTTAGATACAGGATCATAA
CTTCTTTAATGCATATATGTAGATTAACAACAATGGAGCTCTGCCGAATCAGCGAAGCGGACGTGTCTCG
AATGCAGGCATCAGCATCAAGGATGTATTCAATGTGAACGGTGGTGGTGCCGAGGTAAAGGCCAATTTAT
AATCATAAAATATGTGTATTCTCATGGAAATATTTTGTTACGTCCGCTTACACTTGCAGCAGATTTACGG
CTCGAATGGGGGCGGCACTATCAACCAGGGTTACGAGCATGTGATCGACGAGGACGGCGACGGCAACTCC
CTGCGGCTGACCACCAGGAATCCGCACCCACACCCGCACCACCAGGTCTCCTGGGGCCAGAACACCAACG
GCGGCGGCGGTAATGGCACAGGTCGCCTGGCCGGCATGGTGAGCAAGGGCGAGGAGGATAACATGGCCTC
TCTCCCAGCGACACATGAGTTACACATCTTTGGCTCCATCAACGGTGTGGACTTTGACATGGTGGGTCAG
GGCACCGGCAATCCAAATGATGGTTATGAGGAGTTAAACCTGAAGTCCACCAAGGGTGACCTCCAGTTCT
CCCCCTGGATTCTGGTCCCTCATATCGGGTATGGCTTCCATCAGTACCTGCCCTACCCTGACGGGATGTC
GCCTTTCCAGGCCGCCATGGTAGATGGCTCCGGATACCAAGTCCATCGCACAATGCAGTTTGAAGATGGT
GCCTCCCTTACTGTTAACTACCGCTACACCTACGAGGGAAGCCACATCAAAGGAGAGGCCCAGGTGAAGG
GGACTGGTTTCCCTGCTGACGGTCCTGTGATGACCAACTCGCTGACCGCTGCGGACTGGTGCAGGTCGAA
GAAGACTTACCCCAACGACAAAACCATCATCAGTACCTTTAAGTGGAGTTACACCACTGGAAATGGCAAG
CGCTACCGGAGCACTGCGCGGACCACCTACACCTTTGCCAAGCCAATGGCGGCTAACTATCTGAAGAACC
AGCCGATGTACGTGTTCCGTAAGACGGAGCTCAAGCACTCCAAGACCGAGCTCAACTTCAAGGAGTGGCA
AAAGGCCTTTACCGATGTGATGGGCATGGACGAGCTGTACAAGTAAGTTTAAACTGAAGGACCCGCCCAT
CCTAGACGTAGAGCTAAGTTAGACCTAGGTAACTTGTTAACGAATTCCGCCTCTTTCCATCAACTGCCTA
AACTTAAGACTAAGCCAATACCTAGAATTGTAGTCAGAAGGAAGGATTGTGTTGTATAGTATGTATAGGG
ACGCGAGTGAGAGCCAGGACACTCTGGCTCAGAAGGATCAGGTCGTTCATAAGGCTTCATGGCAACAGAA
CGAACATTATGCTTAGCTAATCACACTGCCAGTGTCGATGTGTGCCAATAATTGGGTGGCTGATCGCCCA
CTGTGGCAGCAACATTCATGCGATGTACTATACTATCATTTGTTAGGTTATCTTTAAGTCAATACCCGCG
TGGATCATCCGAAACACGCGGCCAGTGCATGCTGACACAAAATACTCAACGTGGAGCTGAACCGCAGTGG
CCTATTTGTACACTCGACGACATATCGAGGATAGTTCTTTTTAAATGAATAATCATTGATGATTTGATGG
ATTGTAAAACTTTTTAAAACAATAAATAGAAGCATCAAACAGATATTCGATATTTCTCACTCATCAAGCT
ACGCGGCCGCGGACATATGCACACCTGCGATCATAACTTCGTATAATGTATGCTATACGAAGTTATCGTA
CGGGATCTAATTCAATTAGAGACTAATTCAATTAGAGCTAATTCAATTAGGATCCAAGCTTATCGATTTC
GAACCCTCGACCGCCGGAGTATAAATAGAGGCGCTTCGTCTACGGAGCGACAATTCAATTCAAACAAGCA
AAGTGAACACGTCGCTAAGCGAAAGCTAAGCAAATAAACAAGCGCAGCTGAACAAGCTAAACAATCGGCT
CGAAGCCGGTCGCCACCATGGCCTCCTCCGAGGACGTCATCAAGGAGTTCATGCGCTTCAAGGTGCGCAT
GGAGGGCTCCGTGAACGGCCACGAGTTCGAGATCGAGGGCGAGGGCGAGGGCCGCCCCTACGAGGGCACC
CAGACCGCCAAGCTGAAGGTGACCAAGGGCGGCCCCCTGCCCTTCGCCTGGGACATCCTGTCCCCCCAGT
TCCAGTACGGCTCCAAGGTGTACGTGAAGCACCCCGCCGACATCCCCGACTACAAGAAGCTGTCCTTCCC
CGAGGGCTTCAAGTGGGAGCGCGTGATGAACTTCGAGGACGGCGGCGTGGTGACCGTGACCCAGGACTCC
TCCCTCCAGGACGGCTCCTTCATCTACAAGGTGAAGTTCATCGGCGTGAACTTCCCCTCCGACGGCCCCG
TAATGCAGAAGAAGACTATGGGCTGGGAGGCGTCCACCGAGCGCCTGTACCCCCGCGACGGCGTGCTGAA
GGGCGAGATCCACAAGGCCCTGAAGCTGAAGGACGGCGGCCACTACCTGGTGGAGTTCAAGTCCATCTAC
ATGGCCAAGAAGCCCGTGCAGCTGCCCGGCTACTACTACGTGGACTCCAAGCTGGACATCACCTCCCACA
ACGAGGACTACACCATCGTGGAGCAGTACGAGCGCGCCGAGGGCCGCCACCACCTGTTCCTGTAGGGGCC
GCGACTCTAGATCATAATCAGCCATACCACATTTGTAGAGGTTTTACTTGCTTTAAAAAACCTCCCACAC
CTCCCCCTGAACCTGAAACATAAAATGAATGCAATTGTTGTTGTTAACTTGTTTATTGCAGCTTATAATG
GTTACAAATAAAGCAATAGCATCACAAATTTCACAAATAAAGCATTTTTTTCACTGCATTCTAGTTGTGG
TTTGTCCAAACTCATCAATGTATCTTAACCGGTATAACTTCGTATAATGTATGCTATACGAAGTTATAGA
AGAGCACTAGTAAAGATCTCGATATTTCTCACTCTCATCAAGCATCGGTCATCCCAAGGATAAGCTACAT
CCGAACCCACCTTCGGTAGTGGGATAAGCTACATCCGAACCCACCTTCGGTAGTGGAGACCCTACCCCAA
GTTTAGACCAATACCCGCATATTTTCGGCTTAGAGCCCTGGTACTATACGAATAACTTTATTTTCGGGAA
AGGGTAGAAACATTACTAGACATCGCTTGCGGGACAACATTGATAACCAGCTATGATAGATAATAGTATT
AGACACCCATATGGAAACGTCGTGTATGCTCGCGTTATCAGCGAGTTACCTTAGTGGAATAAAAGGTTGC
CCTTCTTGGCGGCTATGGGCAAGCGGTCGCCCTGGAGGAACGGGTTTATGACCGCGTCGTCCAGCCGAGG
ATCGGGCATCACAGGATATCCGGCCTTCTTAGCCAGGCTGTTAACGTTGTTCAGGCTGTTCTCCTGGCCC
ATCTGCATGATGTACTGCTCCACGGCGGAGTTCAGGTCACCCTTGTCGCCGCCCACATCAGCACTATCCT
GTTCCGAGCAGTCGAACATATGCTCGTTGTCGCAGGTACAGTCCTGAGCGGCCTGGAACTCCCGGCTGAA
GATGGCCGTGTTTTCGAAGTCGACAATGCAGCTGCCGCCTTGCGTCTCCATGTCGTAGCCCTCAGGGCAG
GGATTAGGAGGGTTGCAGTAGGCAGGCAGGCCGGCGTCGTTCTTCACTATAGTGGGATACCTGTTGGGAC
CCTCTCCCATTCCGCCGGAGATGAACTGGTGACCCCACAGCGAACTGTGCTGCAGAAACTCGTCATCCCG
CAGCGAAGGATGGGAGGCAGCTCCCGATGCCGAGCCCGATTGCAGGATGCAGTCGCTTCCGCCGTCACAC
AGCCTCGCGTACTCCGACCGGGAGACCAGGTCCACGTTGTCCTTGGAGCCAGCGGCTGCCTCGTTGCCCA
CGTCGTAATAGCCCACCTGCATGTCTTTGTCCATGCGATTCAGCAGATCCGTCATCAAGACATCGGCAAG
AATATCCTTGGCGCTATAGGACTGCACCTGGTAGCCACTCAAGGCGACCACGAGCATCGCCACCATCATG
TACACACCTGGAAAAACATGGGCTATTCTCTTACCTCGAGGCTCTTCCGTCAATCGAGTTCAAGGGCGAC
ACAAAATTTATTCTAAATGCATAATAAATACTGATAACATCTTATAGTTTGTATTATATTTTGTATTATC
GTTGACATGTATAATTTTGATATCAAAAACTGATTTTCCCTTTATTATTTTCGAGATTTATTTTCTTAAT
TCTCTTTAACAAACTAGAAATATTGTATATACAAAAAATCATAAATAATAGATGAATAGTTTAATTATAG
GTGTTCATCAATCGAAAAAGCAACGTATCTTATTTAAAGTGCGTTGCTTTTTTCTCATTTATAAGGTTAA
ATAATTCTCATATATCAAGCAAAGTGACAGGCGCCCTTAAATATTCTGACAAATGCTCTTTCCCTAAACT
CCCCCCATAAAAAAACCCGCCGAAGCGGGTTTTTACGTTATTTGCGGATTAACGATTACTCGTTATCAGA
ACCGCCCAGGGGGCCCGAGCTTAAGACTGGCCGTCGTTTTACAACACAGAAAGAGTTTGTAGAAACGCAA
AAAGGCCATCCGTCAGGGGCCTTCTGCTTAGTTTGATGCCTGGCAGTTCCCTACTCTCGCCTTCCGCTTC
CTCGCTCACTGACTCGCTGCGCTCGGTCGTTCGGCTGCGGCGAGCGGTATCAGCTCACTCAAAGGCGGTA
ATACGGTTATCCACAGAATCAGGGGATAACGCAGGAAAGAACATGTGAGCAAAAGGCCAGCAAAAGGCCA
GGAACCGTAAAAAGGCCGCGTTGCTGGCGTTTTTCCATAGGCTCCGCCCCCCTGACGAGCATCACAAAAA
TCGACGCTCAAGTCAGAGGTGGCGAAACCCGACAGGACTATAAAGATACCAGGCGTTTCCCCCTGGAAGC
TCCCTCGTGCGCTCTCCTGTTCCGACCCTGCCGCTTACCGGATACCTGTCCGCCTTTCTCCCTTCGGGAA
GCGTGGCGCTTTCTCATAGCTCACGCTGTAGGTATCTCAGTTCGGTGTAGGTCGTTCGCTCCAAGCTGGG
CTGTGTGCACGAACCCCCCGTTCAGCCCGACCGCTGCGCCTTATCCGGTAACTATCGTCTTGAGTCCAAC
CCGGTAAGACACGACTTATCGCCACTGGCAGCAGCCACTGGTAACAGGATTAGCAGAGCGAGGTATGTAG
GCGGTGCTACAGAGTTCTTGAAGTGGTGGGCTAACTACGGCTACACTAGAAGAACAGTATTTGGTATCTG
CGCTCTGCTGAAGCCAGTTACCTTCGGAAAAAGAGTTGGTAGCTCTTGATCCGGCAAACAAACCACCGCT
GGTAGCGGTGGTTTTTTTGTTTGCAAGCAGCAGATTACGCGCAGAAAAAAAGGATCTCAAGAAGATCCTT
TGATCTTTTCTACGGGGTCTGACGCTCAGTGGAACGACGCGCGCGTAACTCACGTTAAGGGATTTTGGTC
ATGAGCTTGCGCCGTCCCGTCAAGTCAGCGTAATGCTCTGCTTACCAATGCTTAATCAGTGAGGCACCTA
TCTCAGCGATCTGTCTATTTCGTTCATCCATAGTTGCCTGACTCCCCGTCGTGTAGATAACTACGATACG
GGAGGGCTTACCATCTGGCCCCAGCGCTGCGATGATACCGCGAGAACCACGCTCACCGGCTCCGGATTTA
TCAGCAATAAACCAGCCAGCCGGAAGGGCCGAGCGCAGAAGTGGTCCTGCAACTTTATCCGCCTCCATCC
AGTCTATTAATTGTTGCCGGGAAGCTAGAGTAAGTAGTTCGCCAGTTAATAGTTTGCGCAACGTTGTTGC
CATCGCTACAGGCATCGTGGTGTCACGCTCGTCGTTTGGTATGGCTTCATTCAGCTCCGGTTCCCAACGA
TCAAGGCGAGTTACATGATCCCCCATGTTGTGCAAAAAAGCGGTTAGCTCCTTCGGTCCTCCGATCGTTG
TCAGAAGTAAGTTGGCCGCAGTGTTATCACTCATGGTTATGGCAGCACTGCATAATTCTCTTACTGTCAT
GCCATCCGTAAGATGCTTTTCTGTGACTGGTGAGTACTCAACCAAGTCATTCTGAGAATAGTGTATGCGG
CGACCGAGTTGCTCTTGCCCGGCGTCAATACGGGATAATACCGCGCCACATAGCAGAACTTTAAAAGTGC
TCATCATTGGAAAACGTTCTTCGGGGCGAAAACTCTCAAGGATCTTACCGCTGTTGAGATCCAGTTCGAT
GTAACCCACTCGTGCACCCAACTGATCTTCAGCATCTTTTACTTTCACCAGCGTTTCTGGGTGAGCAAAA
ACAGGAAGGCAAAATGCCGCAAAAAAGGGAATAAGGGCGACACGGAAATGTTGAATACTCATATTCTTCC
TTTTTCAATATTATTGAAGCATTTATCAGGGTTATTGTCTCATGAGCGGATACATATTTGAATGTATTTA
GAAAAATAAACAAATAGGGGTCAGTGTTACAACCAATTAACCAATTCTGAACATTATCGCGAGCCCATTT
ATACCTGAATATGGCTCATAACACCCCTTGTTTGCCTGGCGGCAGTAGCGCGGTGGTCCCACCTGACCCC
ATGCCGAACTCAGAAGTGAAACGCCGTAGCGCCGATGGTAGTGTGGGGACTCCCCATGCGAGAGTAGGGA
ACTGCCAGGCATCAAATAAAACGAAAGGCTCAGTCGAAAGACTGGGCCT
Features (pLannotate 1.2.2; 15 found; start..end, strand, type, name):
   1086..1796    +  CDS            mNeonGreen: bright monomeric yellow-green fluorescent protein derived from LanYFP (Shaner et al., 2013)
   2413..2446    -  protein_bind   loxP: Cre-mediated recombination occurs in the 8-bp core sequence (GCATACAT). Cre recombinase
   2534..2656    +  promoter       hsp70 promoter (fragment): Drosophila melanogaster hsp70Bb promoter
   2678..3352    +  CDS            DsRed-Express: DsRed-Express is a basic (constitutively fluorescent) orange fluorescent protein published in 2002, derived from Discosoma sp.. It is reported to be a rapidly-maturing tetramer with low acid sensitivity.
   3370..3453    +  CDS            large T antigen (fragment): large T antigen from SV40 (simian virus 40)
   3476..3597    +  polyA_signal   SV40 poly(A) signal: SV40 polyadenylation signal
   3604..3637    -  protein_bind   loxP: Cre-mediated recombination occurs in the 8-bp core sequence (GCATACAT). Cre recombinase
   5276..5295    +  CDS            lacZα (fragment): LacZα fragment of β-galactosidase; lacZ fragment
   5320..5337    -  terminator     rrnB T2 terminator (fragment): transcription terminator T2 from the E. coli rrnB gene
   5562..6150    -  rep_origin     ori: high-copy-number ColE1/pMB1/pBR322/pUC origin of replication
   6272..7132    -  CDS            AmpR: β-lactamase; bla; confers resistance to ampicillin, carbenicillin, and related antibiotics
   7135..7231    -  promoter       AmpR promoter (fragment): bla
   7261..7285    -  CDS            KanR (fragment): aminoglycoside phosphotransferase; aph(3')-Ia; confers resistance to kanamycin
   7314..7429    +  ncRNA          5S rRNA: Accession: RF00001 - 5S ribosomal RNA
   7433..4       +  terminator     rrnB T1 terminator (fragment) (across the origin): transcription terminator T1 from the E. coli rrnB gene
