[The description below was written by a language model from this plasmid's Addgene catalogue record and pLannotate feature annotations shown in this document.]
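Description:
pHD-DsRed-kkv-3::NG is a homology-directed repair donor plasmid for genome editing in Drosophila melanogaster, built on the pHD-DsRed backbone by Gibson assembly. Its stated purpose is to modify the endogenous kkv (krotzkopf verkehrt, chitin synthase) locus so that the fly produces a fluorescent chitin synthase, with mNeonGreen fused to the C terminus of Kkv. In bacteria the plasmid is maintained through a high-copy ColE1/pUC-type origin and selected with ampicillin via the AmpR β-lactamase gene. The short lacZα, KanR, 5S rRNA and rrnB terminator matches in the feature table are small backbone remnants rather than functional parts.

The insert is described as the 3' end of kkv together with the Neon Green coding sequence. The annotation identifies the mNeonGreen open reading frame, with unannotated sequence upstream of it and further unannotated sequence downstream of the marker cassette. These regions are in the positions expected for the kkv genomic homology arms, although the feature table does not label them. Between them sits the selectable marker of the backbone: a DsRed-Express reporter preceded by a fragment of the Drosophila hsp70 minimal promoter and followed by SV40 sequences including the polyadenylation signal. The record does not annotate an enhancer driving this reporter. The cassette is flanked by two loxP sites, so that after integration events are identified by red fluorescence the marker can be excised with Cre recombinase, leaving the tagged kkv allele and a single loxP scar. The nuclease and guide RNAs needed to cut the target locus are not encoded here and are not described in the record. The resulting knock-in allows chitin synthase localization to be followed at endogenous expression levels, as in the associated study of patterned chitin deposition in developing bristles.
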