Addgene plasmid #138960: pHD-DsRed-kkv-3::NG
Purpose: Used to edit the endogenous Drosophila kkv gene to encode a fluorescent Chitin Synthase.
Depositing lab: Paul Adler. Depositing organization: University of Virginia. Publication: The localization of chitin synthase mediates the patterned deposition of chitin in developing Drosophila bristles. Adler PN. bioRxiv 2020 10.1101/718841.
Backbone
  Vector backbone: pHD-DsRed
  Backbone size w/o insert (bp): 4048
  Vector type: an editing vector for Drosophila
Growth in bacteria
  Bacterial resistance: Ampicillin, 100 μg/mL
  Growth temperature: 37°C
  Growth strain: DH5alpha
  Copy number: Unknown
Gene/Insert
  Gene/Insert name: 3' end of kkv and neon green (alt name: Chitin synthase)
  Species: D. melanogaster (fly)
  GenBank ID: NM_079509.3
  Entrez Gene: kkv (a.k.a. Dmel_CG2666, Blimp, CG2666, CS-1, CS-1/kkv, ChSB, DmCS-1, DmeCHS1, DmeChSB, Dmel\CG2666, Kkv, blimp, chitin synthase, l(3)82Fh)
  Tag / fusion protein: Neon Green fused to C terminus of Kkv
  Cloning method: Gibson Cloning
  Sequencing primers: 5′ AAGGCTCAGAAAGAC
Resource information
  A portion of this plasmid was derived from a plasmid made by: The vector was obtained from Addgene ((#63166).
Terms and licenses: Academic/Nonprofit Terms; Industry Terms: Not Available to Industry
Depositor comments: Please visit https://www.biorxiv.org/content/10.1101/718841v3 for bioRxiv preprint.
How to cite: pHD-DsRed-kkv-3::NG was a gift from Paul Adler (Addgene plasmid # 138960 ; http://n2t.net/addgene:138960 ; RRID:Addgene_138960)
